>Addgene plasmid #163494 | AiP11402-pAAV-AiE0058h-minBG-SYFP2-WPRE3-BGHpA (Alias: CN1402) | addgene full sequence | sequence record 325642 | Addgene NGS Result
CCTGCAGGCAGCTGCGCGCTCGCTCGCTCACTGAGGCCGCCCGGGCGTCGGGCGACCTTTGGTCGCCCGG
CCTCAGTGAGCGAGCGAGCGCGCAGAGAGGGAGTGGCCAACTCCATCACTAGGGGTTCCTGCGGCCGCAC
GCGTCAAAAGATGGAAGTTGGGAGGTTGAAGAAGTGCAGGATGGCATTCCAAGTGATGGGGGCAATGGCA
TGGAGGTAGGAAAGCATAAGGTATATTCAGGCTATAAATAATAGTTAGATTTGGCTGGATCCTGGATTTG
AGAAGCCAGGAAATGAGATAACACTGGTCACTTTCACTAAAGCTCATGAAAAAAAAAATACATACATATA
TATATATATAAAATAAATATACATATATATTTTTAAGCCCCATATGACTAGAGGAGGCAGCCCATCTGTT
CTCTGGGCTTCACTTTTCTTGTCTGGGAAATGAGTAGGTTGGACTGCATGGTCTTTAAGGTCTCTTTAGT
ATTATCTTGTTTGACTCCGTAAAGAGAAAAACAAAGGTTCCTCCTGACATCTTGTGTTGCCTTCCAACGT
CCAGTCCAGTGTGATTGTTTTAAGTACTCTTTGGATATTTTACTGTTATAAAAAGTGAAGAAAAAGACTG
ATTTTGCCAAGTCTTATGGATCCAAATTAGTACTCATTGCACTATGGTCATTTAGTTGAGGACGATACTC
CAGCTTCAAAGGAGCTCGGGCTGGGCATAAAAGTCAGGGCAGAGCCATCTATTGCTTACATTTGCTTCTG
GGATCCAGATCTTTCGAAGCTAGCGCTACCGGTCGCCACCATGGTGAGCAAGGGCGAGGAGCTGTTCACC
GGGGTGGTGCCCATCCTGGTCGAGCTGGACGGCGACGTAAACGGCCACAAGTTCAGCGTGTCCGGCGAGG
GCGAGGGCGATGCCACCTACGGCAAGCTGACCCTGAAGCTGATCTGCACCACCGGCAAGCTGCCCGTGCC
CTGGCCCACCCTCGTGACCACCCTGGGCTACGGCGTGCAGTGCTTCGCCCGCTACCCCGACCACATGAAG
CAGCACGACTTCTTCAAGTCCGCCATGCCCGAAGGCTACGTCCAGGAGCGCACCATCTTCTTCAAGGACG
ACGGCAACTACAAGACCCGCGCCGAGGTGAAGTTCGAGGGCGACACCCTGGTGAACCGCATCGAGCTGAA
GGGCATCGACTTCAAGGAGGACGGCAACATCCTGGGGCACAAGCTGGAGTACAACTACAACAGCCACAAC
GTCTATATCACCGCCGACAAGCAGAAGAACGGCATCAAGGCCAACTTCAAGATCCGCCACAACATCGAGG
ACGGCGGCGTGCAGCTCGCCGACCACTACCAGCAGAACACCCCCATCGGCGACGGCCCCGTGCTGCTGCC
CGACAACCACTACCTGAGCTACCAGTCCAAGCTGAGCAAAGACCCCAACGAGAAGCGCGATCACATGGTC
CTGCTGGAGTTCGTGACCGCCGCCGGGATCACTCTCGGCATGGACGAGCTGTACAAGTAAGTCGACGGCG
CGCCGCGGCCGCGAATTCGATATCATAATCAACCTCTGGATTACAAAATTTGTGAAAGATTGACTGGTAT
TCTTAACTATGTTGCTCCTTTTACGCTATGTGGATACGCTGCTTTAATGCCTTTGTATCATGCTATTGCT
TCCCGTATGGCTTTCATTTTCTCCTCCTTGTATAAATCCTGGTTAGTTCTTGCCACGGCGGAACTCATCG
CCGCCTGCCTTGCCCGCTGCTGGACAGGGGCTCGGCTGTTGGGCACTGACAATTCCGTGGCTCGAGAGAT
CTTCGACTGTGCCTTCTAGTTGCCAGCCATCTGTTGTTTGCCCCTCCCCCGTGCCTTCCTTGACCCTGGA
AGGTGCCACTCCCACTGTCCTTTCCTAATAAAATGAGGAAATTGCATCGCATTGTCTGAGTAGGTGTCAT
TCTATTCTGGGGGGTGGGGTGGGGCAGGACAGCAAGGGGGAGGATTGGGAAGACAATAGCAGGCATGAGA
TCTCACGTGCGGACCGAGCGGCCGCAGGAACCCCTAGTGATGGAGTTGGCCACTCCCTCTCTGCGCGCTC
GCTCGCTCACTGAGGCCGGGCGACCAAAGGTCGCCCGACGCCCGGGCTTTGCCCGGGCGGCCTCAGTGAG
CGAGCGAGCGCGCAGCTGCCTGCAGGGGCGCCTGATGCGGTATTTTCTCCTTACGCATCTGTGCGGTATT
TCACACCGCATA
[95 nt withheld, positions 2253-2347]
T
[46 nt withheld, positions 2349-2394]
C
[141 nt withheld, positions 2396-2536]
CCTTTGACGTTGGAGTCCACGTTCTTT
[37 nt withheld, positions 2564-2600]
ACTCTATCTCGGGCTATTCTTTTGATTTATAAGGGATTTTGCCGATTTCGGTCTATTGGTTAAAAAATGA
GCTGATTTAACAAAAATTTAACGCGAATTTTAACAAAATATTAACGTTTACAATTTTATGGTGCACTCTC
AGTACAATCTGCTCTGATGCCGCATAGTTAAGCCAGCCCCGACACCCGCCAACACCCGCTGACGCGCCCT
GACGGGCTTGTCTGCTCCCGGCATCCGCTTACAGACAAGCTGTGACCGTCTCCGGGAGCTGCATGTGTCA
GAGGTTTTCACCGTCATCACCGAAACGCGCGAGACGAAAGGGCCTCGTGATACGCCTATTTTTATAGGTT
AATGTCATGATAATAATGGTTTCTTAGACGTCAGGTGGCACTTTTCGGGGAAATGTGCGCGGAACCCCTA
TTTGTTTATTTTTCTAAATACATTCAAATATGTATCCGCTCATGAGACAATAACCCTGATAAATGCTTCA
ATAATATTGAAAAAGGAAGAGTATGAGTATTCAACATTTCCGTGTCGCCCTTATTCCCTTTTTTGCGGCA
TTTTGCCTTCCTGTTTTTGCTCACCCAGAAACGCTGGTGAAAGTAAAAGATGCTGAAGATCAGTTGGGTG
CACGAGTGGGTTACATCGAACTGGATCTCAACAGCGGTAAGATCCTTGAGAGTTTTCGCCCCGAAGAACG
TTTTCCAATGATGAGCACTTTTAAAGTTCTGCTATGTGGCGCGGTATTATCCCGTATTGACGCCGGGCAA
GAGCAACTCGGTCGCCGCATACACTATTCTCAGAATGACTTGGTTGAGTACTCACCAGTCACAGAAAAGC
ATCTTACGGATGGCATGACAGTAAGAGAATTATGCAGTGCTGCCATAACCATGAGTGATAACACTGCGGC
CAACTTACTTCTGACAACGATCGGAGGACCGAAGGAGCTAACCGCTTTTTTGCACAACATGGGGGATCAT
GTAACTCGCCTTGATCGTTGGGAACCGGAGCTGAATGAAGCCATACCAAACGACGAGCGTGACACCACGA
TGCCTGTAGCAATGGCAACAACGTTGCGCAAACTATTAACTGGCGAACTACTTACTCTAGCTTCCCGGCA
ACAATTAATAGACTGGATGGAGGCGGATAAAGTTGCAGGACCACTTCTGCGCTCGGCCCTTCCGGCTGGC
TGGTTTATTGCTGATAAATCTGGAGCCGGTGAGCGTGGGTCTCGCGGTATCATTGCAGCACTGGGGCCAG
ATGGTAAGCCCTCCCGTATCGTAGTTATCTACACGACGGGGAGTCAGGCAACTATGGATGAACGAAATAG
ACAGATCGCTGAGATAGGTGCCTCACTGATTAAGCATTGGTAACTGTCAGACCAAGTTTACTCATATATA
CTTTAGATTGATTTAAAACTTCATTTTTAATTTAAAAGGATCTAGGTGAAGATCCTTTTTGATAATCTCA
TGACCAAAATCCCTTAACGTGAGTTTTCGTTCCACTGAGCGTCAGACCCCGTAGAAAAGATCAAAGGATC
TTCTTGAGATCCTTTTTTTCTGCGCGTAATCTGCTGCTTGCAAACAAAAAAACCACCGCTACCAGCGGTG
GTTTGTTTGCCGGATCAAGAGCTACCAACTCTTTTTCCGAAGGTAACTGGCTTCAGCAGAGCGCAGATAC
CAAATACTGTTCTTCTAGTGTAGCCGTAGTTAGGCCACCACTTCAAGAACTCTGTAGCACCGCCTACATA
CCTCGCTCTGCTAATCCTGTTACCAGTGGCTGCTGCCAGTGGCGATAAGTCGTGTCTTACCGGGTTGGAC
TCAAGACGATAGTTACCGGATAAGGCGCAGCGGTCGGGCTGAACGGGGGGTTCGTGCACACAGCCCAGCT
TGGAGCGAACGACCTACACCGAACTGAGATACCTACAGCGTGAGCTATGAGAAAGCGCCACGCTTCCCGA
AGGGAGAAAGGCGGACAGGTATCCGGTAAGCGGCAGGGTCGGAACAGGAGAGCGCACGAGGGAGCTTCCA
GGGGGAAACGCCTGGTATCTTTATAGTCCTGTCGGGTTTCGCCACCTCTGACTTGAGCGTCGATTTTTGT
GATGCTCGTCAGGGGGGCGGAGCCTATGGAAAAACGCCAGCAACGCGGCCTTTTTACGGTTCCTGGCCTT
TTGCTGGCCTTTTGCTCACATGT
Features (pLannotate 1.2.2; 14 found; start..end, strand, type, name):
     12..39      +  repeat_region  AAV2 ITR (fragment): inverted terminal repeat of adeno-associated virus serotype 2 inverted
     68..95      +  repeat_region  AAV2 ITR (fragment): inverted terminal repeat of adeno-associated virus serotype 2 inverted
    811..1527    +  CDS            SYFP2: SYFP2 is a basic (constitutively fluorescent) yellow fluorescent protein published in 2006, derived from Aequorea victoria. It is reported to be a very rapidly-maturing monomer with moderate acid sensitivity.
   1567..1724    +  misc_feature   WPRE (fragment): woodchuck hepatitis virus posttranscriptional regulatory element
   1730..1810    +  misc_feature   WPRE (fragment): woodchuck hepatitis virus posttranscriptional regulatory element
   1827..1938    +  polyA_signal   bGH poly(A) signal: bovine growth hormone polyadenylation signal
   2056..2196    +  repeat_region  AAV2 ITR: inverted terminal repeat of adeno-associated virus serotype 2 inverted
   2201..2252    -  misc_feature   bom (fragment): basis of mobility region from pBR322
   2271..2726    +  rep_origin     f1 ori (sequence partly withheld): f1 bacteriophage origin of replication; arrow indicates direction of (+) strand synthesis
   2727..2776    -  misc_feature   bom (fragment): basis of mobility region from pBR322
   2878..2913    -  CDS            rop (fragment): Rop protein, which maintains plasmids at low copy number; rop
   3008..3112    +  promoter       AmpR promoter: bla
   3113..3973    +  CDS            AmpR: β-lactamase; bla; confers resistance to ampicillin, carbenicillin, and related antibiotics
   4144..4732    +  rep_origin     ori: high-copy-number ColE1/pMB1/pBR322/pUC origin of replication
