[The description below was written by a language model from this plasmid's Addgene catalogue record and pLannotate feature annotations shown in this document.]
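Description:
AiP11402-pAAV-AiE0058h-minBG-SYFP2-WPRE3-BGHpA (alias CN1402) is a 4.8 kb recombinant AAV transfer plasmid built to package an enhancer-driven fluorescent reporter genome. It is propagated in E. coli as a high-copy plasmid through a ColE1/pUC-type origin and is selected with ampicillin via the bla gene and its native promoter. The backbone also carries an f1 phage origin and small remnants of the pBR322 bom and rop regions. A recombination-deficient growth strain is recorded, which is usual for plasmids containing repeat-rich AAV inverted terminal repeats.

The payload lies between AAV2 ITRs, which provide the cis signals for replication and encapsidation of the genome. The right ITR is annotated in full, while the left one is detected only as two short fragments in the sequencing result. According to the construct name and catalogue fields, a putative enhancer designated AiE0058h (also eHGT_058h) sits upstream of a minimal beta-globin promoter. Neither element is annotated in the feature table, though the unannotated stretch between the left ITR and the reporter is where they would be expected. A minimal promoter has little activity alone, so expression depends on the enhancer, which is intended to restrict it to particular cell populations. The record does not state which cell type this enhancer targets.

This unit directly drives SYFP2, a fast-maturing monomeric yellow fluorescent protein derived from Aequorea victoria. Downstream are WPRE3, a shortened woodchuck posttranscriptional element that boosts transcript expression while saving packaging space, and the bovine growth hormone polyadenylation signal. The construct belongs to a suite of enhancer AAVs developed for genetic access to cortical cell types. It serves to make virus that labels enhancer-defined cells without requiring a recombinase.
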