Addgene plasmid #163494: AiP11402-pAAV-AiE0058h-minBG-SYFP2-WPRE3-BGHpA (Alias: CN1402)
Purpose: Direct-expressing SYFP2 AAV Virus
Depositing lab: Allen Institute for Brain Science & Jonathan Ting. Depositing organization: Allen Institute. Publication: A suite of enhancer AAVs and transgenic mouse lines for genetic access to cortical cell types. Ben-Simon Y, Hooper M, Narayan S, Daigle TL, Dwivedi D, Way SW, Oster A, Stafford DA, Mich JK, Taormina MJ, Martinez RA, Opitz-Araya X, Roth JR, Alexander JR, Allen S, Amster A, Arbuckle J, Ayala A, Baker PM, Bakken TE, Barcelli T, Barta S, Bendrick J, Bertagnolli D, Bielstein C, Bishwakarma P, Bowlus J, Boyer G, Brouner K, Casian B, Casper T, Chakka AB, Chakrabarty R, Chance RK, Chavan S, Clark M, Colbert K, Collman F, Daniel S, Departee M, DiValentin P, Donadio N, Dotson N, Egdorf T, Fliss T, Gabitto M, Garcia J, Gary A, Gasperini M, Gloe J, Goldy J, Gore BB, Graybuck L, Greisman N, Haeseleer F, Halterman C, Haradon Z, Hastings SD, Helback O, Ho W, Hockemeyer D, Huang C, Huff S, Hunker A, Johansen N, Jones D, Juneau Z, Kalmbach B, Kannan M, Khem S, Kussick E, Kutsal R, Larsen R, Lee C, Lee AY, Leibly M, Lenz GH, Li S, Liang E, Lusk N, Madigan Z, Malloy J, Malone J, McCue R, Melchor J, Mollenkopf T, Moosman S, Morin E, Newman D, Ng L, Ngo K, Omstead V, Otto S, Oyama A, Pena N, Pham T, Phillips E, Pom CA, Potekhina L, Ransford S, Ray PL, Rette D, Reynoldson C, Rimorin C, Rocha D, Ruiz A, Sanchez REA, Sawyer L, Sedeno-Cortes A, Sevigny JP, Shapovalova N, Shepard N, Shulga L, Sigler AR, Siverts L, Soliman S, Somasundaram S, Staats B, Stewart K, Szelenyi E, Tieu M, Trader C, Tran A, van Velthoven CTJ, Walker M, Wang Y, Weed N, Wirthlin M, Wood T, Wynalda B, Yao Z, Zhou T, Ariza J, Dee N, Reding M, Ronellenfitch K, Mufti S, Sunkin SM, Smith KA, Esposito L, Waters J, Thyagarajan B, Yao S, Lein ES, Zeng H, Levi BP, Ngai J, Ting JT, Tasic B. Cell. 2025 May 16:S0092-8674(25)00513-6. doi: 10.1016/j.cell.2025.05.002. PubMed 40403729.
Backbone
  Vector backbone: rAAV-eHGT_058h-minBG-SYFP2-WPRE3-BGHpA
  Backbone manufacturer: Allen Institute
  Vector type: AAV
Growth in bacteria
  Bacterial resistance: Ampicillin, 100 μg/mL
  Growth temperature: 37°C
  Growth strain: NEB Stable
  Copy number: High Copy
Gene/Insert
  Gene/Insert name: SYFP2
  Species: Synthetic
  Insert size (bp): 720
  Promoter: minBetaGlobin
  Cloning method: Ligation Independent Cloning
  Sequencing primers: 5′ AGCGCACGAGGGAGCTT; 3′ ACGTCGCCGTCCAGCTC
Terms and licenses: Academic/Nonprofit Terms; Industry Terms: Not Available to Industry
Depositor comments: Funded by BRAIN initiative.
How to cite: AiP11402-pAAV-AiE0058h-minBG-SYFP2-WPRE3-BGHpA (Alias: CN1402) was a gift from Allen Institute for Brain Science & Jonathan Ting (Addgene plasmid # 163494 ; http://n2t.net/addgene:163494 ; RRID:Addgene_163494)
